>Addgene plasmid #229180 | lvl0-G-mKate2 | addgene full sequence | sequence record 459778 | Addgene NGS Result
TTGAGATCCTTTTTTTCTGCGCGTAATCTGCTGCTTGCAAACAAAAAAACCACCGCTACCAGCGGTGGTT
TGTTTGCCGGATCAAGAGCTACCAACTCTTTTTCCGAAGGTAACTGGCTTCAGCAGAGCGCAGATACCAA
ATACTGTTCTTCTAGTGTAGCCGTAGTTAGGCCACCACTTCAAGAACTCTGTAGCACCGCCTACATACCT
CGCTCTGCTAATCCTGTTACCAGTGGCTGCTGCCAGTGGCGATAAGTCGTGTCTTACCGGGTTGGACTCA
AGACGATAGTTACCGGATAAGGCGCAGCGGTCGGGCTGAACGGGGGGTTCGTGCACACAGCCCAGCTTGG
AGCGAACGACCTACACCGAACTGAGATACCTACAGCGTGAGCTATGAGAAAGCGCCACGCTTCCCGAAGG
GAGAAAGGCGGACAGGTATCCGGTAAGCGGCAGGGTCGGAACAGGAGAGCGCACGAGGGAGCTTCCAGGG
GGAAACGCCTGGTATCTTTATAGTCCTGTCGGGTTTCGCCACCTCTGACTTGAGCGTCGATTTTTGTGAT
GCTCGTCAGGGGGGCGGAGCCTATGGAAAAACGCCAGCAACGCGGCCTTTTTACGGTTCCTGGCCTTTTG
CTGGCCTTTTGCTCACATGTTCTTTCCTGCGTTATCCCCTGATTCTGTGGATAACCGTATTACCGCCTTT
GAGTGAGCTGATACCGCTCGCCGCAGCCGAACGACCGAGCGCAGCGAGTCAGTGAGCGAGGAAGCGGAAG
AGCGCCCAATACGCAAACCGCCTCTCCCCGCGCGTTGGCCGATTCATTAATCACTCTGTGGTCTCAAGGT
GCCACCATGGTGAGCGAGCTGATTAAGGAGAACATGCACATGAAGCTGTACATGGAGGGCACCGTGAACA
ACCACCACTTCAAGTGCACATCCGAGGGCGAAGGCAAGCCCTACGAGGGCACCCAGACCATGAGAATCAA
GGCGGTCGAGGGCGGCCCTCTCCCCTTCGCCTTCGACATCCTGGCTACCAGCTTCATGTACGGCAGCAAA
ACCTTCATCAACCACACCCAGGGCATCCCCGACTTCTTTAAGCAGTCCTTCCCCGAGGGCTTCACATGGG
AGAGAGTCACCACATACGAAGATGGGGGCGTGCTGACCGCTACCCAGGACACCAGCCTCCAGGACGGCTG
CCTCATCTACAACGTCAAGATCAGAGGGGTGAACTTCCCATCCAACGGCCCTGTGATGCAGAAGAAAACA
CTCGGCTGGGAGGCCTCCACCGAGACACTGTACCCCGCTGACGGCGGCCTGGAAGGCAGAGCCGACATGG
CCCTGAAGCTCGTGGGCGGGGGCCACCTGATCTGCAACCTTAAGACCACATACAGATCCAAGAAACCCGC
TAAGAACCTCAAGATGCCCGGCGTCTACTATGTGGACAGGAGACTGGAAAGAATCAAGGAGGCCGACAAA
GAGACATACGTCGAGCAGCACGAGGTGGCTGTGGCCAGATACTGCGACCTCCCTAGCAAACTGGGGCACA
AACTTAATTGAGCTTTGAGACCACGAAGTGGCTCTTCAGTGGACGAAAGGGCCTCGTGATACGCCTATTT
TTATAGGTTAATGTCATGATAATAATGGTTTCTTAGACGTCAGGTGGCACTTTTCGGGGAAATGTGCGCG
GAACCCCTATTTGTTTATTTTTCTAAATACATTCAAATATGTATCCGCTCATGAGACAATAACCCTGATA
AATGCTTCAATAATATTGAAAAAGGAAGAGTATGCGCTCACGCAACTGGTCCAGAACCTTGACCGAACGC
AGCGGTGGTAACGGCGCAGTGGCGGTTTTCATGGCTTGTTATGACTGTTTTTTTTTGGGGTACAGTCTAT
GCCTCGGGCATCCAAGCAGCAAGCGCGTTACGCCGTGGGTCGATGTTTGATGTTATGGAGCAGCAACGAT
GTTACGCAGCAGGGCAGTCGCCCTAAAACAAAGTTAAACATCATGAGGGAAGCGGTGATCGCCGAAGTAT
CGACTCAACTATCAGAGGTAGTTGGCGTCATCGAGCGCCATCTCGAACCGACGTTGCTGGCCGTACATTT
GTACGGCTCCGCAGTGGATGGCGGCCTGAAGCCACACAGCGATATTGATTTGCTGGTTACGGTGACCGTA
AGGCTTGATGAAACAACGCGGCGAGCTTTGATCAACGACCTTTTGGAAACTTCGGCTTCCCCTGGAGAGA
GCGAGATTCTCCGCGCTGTAGAAGTCACCATTGTTGTGCACGACGACATCATTCCGTGGCGTTATCCAGC
TAAGCGCGAACTGCAATTTGGAGAATGGCAGCGCAATGACATTCTTGCAGGTATCTTCGAGCCAGCCACG
ATCGACATTGATCTGGCTATCTTGCTGACAAAAGCAAGAGAACATAGCGTTGCCTTGGTAGGTCCAGCGG
CGGAGGAACTCTTTGATCCGGTTCCTGAACAGGATCTATTTGAGGCGCTAAATGAAACCTTAACGCTATG
GAACTCGCCGCCCGACTGGGCTGGCGATGAGCGAAATGTAGTGCTTACGTTGTCCCGCATTTGGTACAGC
GCAGTAACCGGCAAAATCGCGCCGAAGGATGTCGCTGCCGACTGGGCAATGGAGCGCCTGCCGGCCCAGT
ATCAGCCCGTCATACTTGAAGCTAGACAGGCTTATCTTGGACAAGAAGAAGATCGCTTGGCCTCGCGCGC
AGATCAGTTGGAAGAATTTGTCCATTACGTAAAAGGCGAGATCACCAAGGTAGTCGGCAAATAACTGTCA
GACCAAGTTTACTCATATATACTTTAGATTGATTTAAAACTTCATTTTTAATTTAAAAGGATCTAGGTGA
AGATCCTTTTTGATAATCTCATGACCAAAATCCCTTAACGTGAGTTTTCGTTCCACTGAGCGTCAGACCC
CGTAGAAAAGATCAAAGGATCTTC
Features (pLannotate 1.2.2; 7 found; start..end, strand, type, name):
      1..589     +  rep_origin     ori: high-copy-number ColE1/pMB1/pBR322/pUC origin of replication
    772..821     +  CDS            lacI (fragment): lac repressor; lacI; The lac repressor binds to the lac operator to inhibit transcription in E. coli. This inhibition can be relieved by adding lactose or isopropyl-β-D-thiogalactopyranoside (IPTG).
    847..1542    +  CDS            mKate2: mKate2 is a basic (constitutively fluorescent) red fluorescent protein published in 2009, derived from Entacmaea quadricolor. It is reported to be a rapidly-maturing monomer with moderate acid sensitivity.
   1677..1781    +  promoter       AmpR promoter: bla
   1772..1852    -  CDS            int (fragment): INT2_ECOLX - Protein inferred from homology: Swiss-Prot protein existence level 3. Putative integrase believed to be involved in the insertion of antibiotic resistance genes into plasmids and transposons. From Escherichia coli.
   1940..1996    +  CDS            GmR (fragment): gentamycin acetyltransferase; aacC1; confers resistance to gentamycin
   2003..2791    +  CDS            aadA: S3AD_ECOLX - Experimental evidence at protein level: Swiss-Prot protein existence level 1. Mediates bacterial resistance to the antibiotics streptomycin and spectinomycin. From Escherichia coli.
