[The description below was written by a language model from this plasmid's Addgene catalogue record and pLannotate feature annotations shown in this document.]
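Description:
lvl0-G-mKate2 is a small (about 3 kb) level 0 "gene" part plasmid from a hierarchical modular assembly platform designed for rapid prototyping of synthetic gene networks in mammalian cells. It is built on the lvl0-G backbone and is catalogued as a synthetic biology vector. It replicates in E. coli at high copy from a ColE1/pUC-type origin and is selected with spectinomycin. Resistance comes from an aadA (streptomycin/spectinomycin adenylyltransferase) gene that lies downstream of an AmpR (bla) promoter. The short annotated fragments of an integrase and of a gentamicin acetyltransferase next to aadA are most likely remnants of the integron-derived resistance cassette, not functional genes. The small lacI fragment just upstream of the insert likewise appears to be a backbone remnant.

The payload is the coding sequence of mKate2, a rapidly maturing, monomeric, constitutively fluorescent far-red protein derived from the sea anemone Entacmaea quadricolor. The catalogue lists the insert species as human, which does not match this origin; the record does not say whether the entry refers to codon usage or the intended host. The feature table shows no mammalian promoter, polyadenylation signal or other eukaryotic regulatory element around mKate2, which fits a promoterless storage part not meant for direct expression. In this kind of system, a level 0 gene part is combined with separately stored parts such as promoters to make transcription units, which can then be assembled into multi-gene circuits, with mKate2 serving as a red reporter. The record does not state the flanking cloning or recombination sites, and the 5′ cloning site is listed as unknown. The depositor notes that the plasmid is slightly modified from the published version, with no functional differences.
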