Addgene plasmid #229180: lvl0-G-mKate2
Purpose: lvl 0 5 gene
Depositing lab: Ron Weiss. Depositing organization: Massachusetts Institute of Technology. Publication: A platform for rapid prototyping of synthetic gene networks in mammalian cells. Duportet X, Wroblewska L, Guye P, Li Y, Eyquem J, Rieders J, Rimchala T, Batt G, Weiss R. Nucleic Acids Res. 2014 Dec 1;42(21):13440-51. doi: 10.1093/nar/gku1082. Epub 2014 Nov 5. PubMed 25378321.
Backbone
  Vector backbone: lvl0-G [backbone]
  Vector type: Synthetic Biology
Growth in bacteria
  Bacterial resistance: Spectinomycin, 50 μg/mL
  Growth temperature: 37°C
  Growth strain: DH5alpha
  Copy number: High Copy
Gene/Insert
  Gene/Insert name: mKate2
  Species: H. sapiens (human)
  Cloning method: Restriction Enzyme; 5′ cloning site Unknown (unknown if destroyed)
Terms and licenses: Academic/Nonprofit Terms; Industry Terms: Not Available to Industry
Depositor comments: This plasmid is slightly modified from the version used in Duportet et al. 2014, but does not have any functional differences.
How to cite: lvl0-G-mKate2 was a gift from Ron Weiss (Addgene plasmid # 229180 ; http://n2t.net/addgene:229180 ; RRID:Addgene_229180)
